>Addgene plasmid #222037 | pVP085 | addgene full sequence | sequence record 451137 | Addgene NGS Result
TAGGACCTAGAGACGGAATTCGCGGCCGCTTCTAGAGTTTACGGCTAGCTCAGTCCTAGGTACAATGCTA
GCTACTAGAGATTTAATAGGAGGTAGTTGATGTCGCACTCAAAACAAGCACTGGCAGATACGATGAAAAT
GACGTGGCTGATGGAAGGTTCGGTCAACGGTCACGCCTTTACGATTGAGGGCGAAGGTACCGGCAAACCG
TATGAAGGTAAACAGAGTGGCACCTTTCGTGTTACGAAAGGCGGTCCGCTGCCGTTTGCGTTTGATATTG
TCGCTCCGACCCTGAAATACGGTTTCAAATGCTTCATGAAATACCCGGCGGATATTCCGGACTACTTTAA
ACTGGCCTTCCCGGAAGGCCTGACGTACGATCGTAAAATTGCGTTTGAAGACGGCGGTTGTGCGACCGCC
ACGGTCGAAATGAGCCTGAAGGGTAACACCCTGGTGCATAAAACGAACTTTCAGGGCGGTAATTTCCCGA
TTGATGGTCCGGTGATGCAAAAACGCACCCTGGGCTGGGAACCGACCTCTGAAAAAATGACGCCGTGCGA
TGGTATTATCAAAGGCGACACCATCATGTACCTGATGGTTGAAGGCGGTAAAACGCTGAAATGTCGTTAT
GAAAACAATTACCGCGCCAACAAACCAGTGCTGATGCCGCCGAGCCACTTTGTGGATCTGCGTCTGACCC
GCACGAATCTGGATAAAGAAGGTCTGGCGTTCAAACTGGAAGAATATGCTGTTGCCCGTGTGCTGGAAGT
GTAATAATACTAGTAGCGGCCGCTGCAGCGTCTCTGTATGTATTGAGACCGAATTCTCGCCCTATAGTGA
GTCGTATTACCTGGCCGTCGTTTTACAACGTCGTGACTGGGAAAACCCTGGCGTTACCCAACTTAATCGC
CTTGCAGCACATCCCCCTTTCGCCAGCTGGCGTAATAGCGAAGAGGCCCGCACCGATCGCCCTTCCCAAC
AGTTGCGCAGCCTGAATGGCGAATGGCGCCTGATGCGGTATTTTCTCCTTACGCATCTGTGCGGTATTTC
ACACCGCATATGGTGCACTCTCAGTACAATCTGCTCTGATGCCGCATAGTTAAGCCAGCCCCGACACCCG
CCAACACCCGCTGACGCGCCCTGACGGGCTTGTCTGCTCCCGGCATCCGCTTACAGACAAGCTGTGACCG
TCTCCGGGAGCTGCATGTGTCAGAGGTTTTCACCGTCATCACCGAAACGCGCGAGACGAAAGGGCCTCGT
GATACGCCTATTTTTATAGGTTAATGTCATGATAATAATGGTTTCTTAGACGTCAGGTGGCACTTTTCGG
GGAAATGTGCGCGGAACCCCTATTTGTTTATTTTTCTAAATACATTCAAATATGTATCCGCTCATGAGAC
AATAACCCTGATAAATGCTTCAATAATATTGAAAAAGGAAGAGTATGAGTATTCAACATTTCCGTGTCGC
CCTTATTCCCTTTTTTGCGGCATTTTGCCTTCCTGTTTTTGCTCACCCAGAAACGCTGGTGAAAGTAAAA
GATGCTGAAGATCAGTTGGGTGCACGAGTGGGTTACATCGAACTGGATCTCAACAGCGGTAAGATCCTTG
AGAGTTTTCGCCCCGAAGAACGTTTTCCAATGATGAGCACTTTTAAAGTTCTGCTATGTGGCGCGGTATT
ATCCCGTATTGACGCCGGGCAAGAGCAACTCGGTCGCCGCATACACTATTCTCAGAATGACTTGGTTGAG
TACTCACCAGTCACAGAAAAGCATCTTACGGATGGCATGACAGTAAGAGAATTATGCAGTGCTGCCATAA
CCATGAGTGATAACACTGCGGCCAACTTACTTCTGACAACGATCGGAGGACCGAAGGAGCTAACCGCTTT
TTTGCACAACATGGGGGATCATGTAACTCGCCTTGATCGTTGGGAACCGGAGCTGAATGAAGCCATACCA
AACGACGAGCGTGACACCACGATGCCTGTAGCAATGGCAACAACGTTGCGCAAACTATTAACTGGCGAAC
TACTTACTCTAGCTTCCCGGCAACAATTAATAGACTGGATGGAGGCGGATAAAGTTGCAGGACCACTTCT
GCGCTCGGCCCTTCCGGCTGGCTGGTTTATTGCTGATAAATCTGGAGCCGGTGAGCGTGGCTCTCGAGGT
ATCATTGCAGCACTGGGGCCAGATGGTAAGCCCTCCCGTATCGTAGTTATCTACACGACGGGGAGTCAGG
CAACTATGGATGAACGAAATAGACAGATCGCTGAGATAGGTGCCTCACTGATTAAGCATTGGTAACTGTC
AGACCAAGTTTACTCATATATACTTTAGATTGATTTAAAACTTCATTTTTAATTTAAAAGGATCTAGGTG
AAGATCCTTTTTGATAATCTCATGACCAAAATCCCTTAACGTGAGTTTTCGTTCCACTGAGCGTCAGACC
CCGTAGAAAAGATCAAAGGATCTTCTTGAGATCCTTTTTTTCTGCGCGTAATCTGCTGCTTGCAAACAAA
AAAACCACCGCTACCAGCGGTGGTTTGTTTGCCGGATCAAGAGCTACCAACTCTTTTTCCGAAGGTAACT
GGCTTCAGCAGAGCGCAGATACCAAATACTGTTCTTCTAGTGTAGCCGTAGTTAGGCCACCACTTCAAGA
ACTCTGTAGCACCGCCTACATACCTCGCTCTGCTAATCCTGTTACCAGTGGCTGCTGCCAGTGGCGATAA
GTCGTGTCTTACCGGGTTGGACTCAAGACGATAGTTACCGGATAAGGCGCAGCGGTCGGGCTGAACGGGG
GGTTCGTGCACACAGCCCAGCTTGGAGCGAACGACCTACACCGAACTGAGATACCTACAGCGTGAGCTAT
GAGAAAGCGCCACGCTTCCCGAAGGGAGAAAGGCGGACAGGTATCCGGTAAGCGGCAGGGTCGGAACAGG
AGAGCGCACGAGGGAGCTTCCAGGGGGAAACGCCTGGTATCTTTATAGTCCTGTCGGGTTTCGCCACCTC
TGACTTGAGCGTCGATTTTTGTGATGCTCGTCAGGGGGGCGGAGCCTATGGAAAAACGCCAGCAACGCGG
CCTTTTTACGGTTCCTGGCCTTTTGCTGGCCTTTTGCTCACATGTTCTTTCCTGCGTTATCCCCTGATTC
TGTGGATAACCGTATTACCGCCTTTGAGTGAGCTGATACCGCTCGCCGCAGCCGAACGACCGAGCGCAGC
GAGTCAGTGAGCGAGGAAGCGGAAGAGCGCCCAATACGCAAACCGCCTCTCCCCGCGCGTTGGCCGATTC
ATTAATGCAGCTGGCACGACAGGTTTCCCGACTGGAAAGCGGGCAGTGAGCGCAACGCAATTAATGTGAG
TTAGCTCACTCATTAGGCACCCCAGGCTTTACACTTTATGCTTCCGGCTCGTATGTTGTGTGGAATTGTG
AGCGGATAACAATTTCACACGAGCTATTTAGGTGACACTATAGAAGTGAAGCTTGGTCTCA
Features (pLannotate 1.2.2; 16 found; start..end, strand, type, name):
     16..37      +  misc_feature   BioBrick prefix: BioBrick prefix for parts that do not start with "ATG"
     44..72      +  promoter       J23119 promoter (fragment): bacterial promoter (Registry of Standard Biological Parts BBa J23119)
    100..771     +  CDS            spisCP: spisCP is a fluorescent protein published in 2008, derived from Stylophora pistillata. It is reported to be a tetramer.
    778..798     +  misc_feature   BioBrick suffix: universal suffix for all parts
    831..849     -  promoter       T7 promoter: promoter for bacteriophage T7 RNA polymerase
    851..1003    +  CDS            lacZα (fragment): LacZα fragment of β-galactosidase; lacZ fragment
   1009..1108    -  misc_feature   bom (fragment): basis of mobility region from pBR322
   1210..1245    -  CDS            rop (fragment): Rop protein, which maintains plasmids at low copy number; rop
   1340..1444    +  promoter       AmpR promoter: bla
   1445..2305    +  CDS            AmpR: β-lactamase; bla; confers resistance to ampicillin, carbenicillin, and related antibiotics
   2476..3064    +  rep_origin     ori: high-copy-number ColE1/pMB1/pBR322/pUC origin of replication
   3247..3339    +  CDS            lacI (fragment): lac repressor; lacI; The lac repressor binds to the lac operator to inhibit transcription in E. coli. This inhibition can be relieved by adding lactose or isopropyl-β-D-thiogalactopyranoside (IPTG).
   3352..3373    +  protein_bind   CAP binding site: CAP binding activates transcription in the presence of cAMP. E. coli catabolite activator protein
   3388..3418    +  promoter       lac promoter: promoter for the E. coli lac operon
   3426..3442    +  protein_bind   lac operator: The lac repressor binds to the lac operator to inhibit transcription in E. coli. This inhibition can be relieved by adding lactose or isopropyl-β-D-thiogalactopyranoside (IPTG). lac repressor encoded by lacI
   3456..3474    +  promoter       SP6 promoter: promoter for bacteriophage SP6 RNA polymerase
