[The description below was written by a language model from this plasmid's Addgene catalogue record and pLannotate feature annotations shown in this document.]
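Description:
pVP085 is a small (about 3.5 kb) high-copy bacterial plasmid that serves as an entry vector in the MultiGreen 1.0 system, a multiplexing extension of GreenGate Golden Gate cloning. It is built on the pVP091 backbone and is designated as the "HG" entry module, which presumably refers to the overhang pair defining its position in the assembly scheme, although the record does not spell this out. It replicates in E. coli from a ColE1/pUC-type origin and is selected with ampicillin through a β-lactamase gene driven by its own promoter. Short remnants of bom, rop and lacI are annotated in the backbone and appear to be non-functional leftovers from the parental cloning vector.

The payload is a synthetic spisPink chromoprotein cassette. The coding sequence is annotated as spisCP, a coloured protein derived from the coral Stylophora pistillata. It sits downstream of a fragment of the strong constitutive bacterial promoter J23119 and is framed by BioBrick prefix and suffix sequences, consistent with the note that part of the plasmid derives from another deposited construct. The cassette lies within a classic lacZα multiple-cloning region, flanked by SP6 and T7 promoters, with the CAP binding site, lac promoter and lac operator upstream and a lacZα fragment downstream.

Constitutive expression should give visibly pink colonies. In Golden Gate entry vectors a chromoprotein of this kind commonly acts as a visual dropout marker, with correct clones losing the colour when the cassette is replaced. The record itself states only that the plasmid carries spisPink in the entry vector, and the type IIS restriction sites are not annotated.
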