Addgene plasmid #222037: pVP085
Purpose: spisPink chromoprotein in a MultiGreen 1.0 HG entry vector.
Depositing lab: Wayne Parrott. Depositing organization: University of Georgia. Publication: MultiGreen: A multiplexing architecture for GreenGate cloning. Pennetti VJ, LaFayette PR, Parrott WA. PLoS One. 2024 Sep 18;19(9):e0306008. doi: 10.1371/journal.pone.0306008. eCollection 2024. PubMed 39292669.
Backbone
  Vector backbone: pVP091
  Vector type: Bacterial Expression, Synthetic Biology
Growth in bacteria
  Bacterial resistance: Ampicillin, 100 μg/mL
  Growth temperature: 37°C
  Growth strain: DH5alpha
  Copy number: High Copy
Gene/Insert
  Gene/Insert name: spisPink
  Species: Synthetic
  Cloning method: Golden Gate
  Sequencing primers: 5′ n/a
Resource information
  A portion of this plasmid was derived from a plasmid made by: Addgene #117839.
Terms and licenses: Academic/Nonprofit Terms; Industry Terms
How to cite: pVP085 was a gift from Wayne Parrott (Addgene plasmid # 222037 ; http://n2t.net/addgene:222037 ; RRID:Addgene_222037)
